Addgene plasmid #8728: pKT0127
Depositing lab: Kurt Thorn. Depositing organization: Harvard University. Publication: Optimized cassettes for fluorescent protein tagging in Saccharomyces cerevisiae. Sheff MA, Thorn KS. Yeast 2004 Jun;21(8):661-70. 10.1002/yea.1130 PubMed 15197731.
Backbone
  Vector backbone: pFA6a-link
  Backbone size w/o insert (bp): 4894
  Vector type: Yeast Expression
  Selectable markers: KanR
Growth in bacteria
  Bacterial resistance: Ampicillin, 100 μg/mL
  Growth temperature: 37°C
  Growth strain: DH5alpha
  Copy number: Unknown
Gene/Insert
  Gene/Insert name: yEGFP (alt names: Codon-optimized GFP variant; pKT127 (pFA6a–link–yEGFP–Kan))
  Tag / fusion protein: Codon optimized linker (N terminal on backbone)
  Cloning method: Restriction Enzyme; 5′ cloning site PacI (not destroyed); 3′ cloning site AscI (not destroyed)
  Sequencing primers: 5′ SP6
Terms and licenses: Academic/Nonprofit Terms; Industry Terms: Not Available to Industry
Depositor comments: Full name of this plasmid is pFA6a-link-yEGFP-KanR. An codon-optimized linker was added into the yEGFP to improve expression level. The G418 resistance marker (KanR) was introduced into the plasmid by subcloning the BglII/EcoRI fragment of pDH3 (Hailey et al., 2002) into the plasmid, in place of SpHIS5. The yeast GFP used to create this plasmid contained a point mutation M233I that is present in all GFP variants derived from this original yEGFP. The mutation had no effect on fluorescence (see associated publication for more details).
How to cite: pKT0127 was a gift from Kurt Thorn (Addgene plasmid # 8728 ; http://n2t.net/addgene:8728 ; RRID:Addgene_8728)
