[The description below was written by a language model from this plasmid's Addgene catalogue record and pLannotate feature annotations shown in this document.]
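Description:
pKT0127, whose full name is pFA6a-link-yEGFP-KanR, is a yeast tagging cassette plasmid built on the pFA6a-link backbone. It belongs to a set of optimized cassettes for fluorescent protein tagging in Saccharomyces cerevisiae. The full sequence is 4,894 nt. In E. coli it is maintained through a high-copy ColE1/pUC-type origin and selected with ampicillin via the β-lactamase gene and its own promoter. No yeast replication origin is annotated, which fits plasmids of this family: they typically serve as PCR templates for integrating a tag at a chromosomal locus rather than as episomal expression vectors.

The payload is yEGFP, a GFP variant codon-optimized for translation in S. cerevisiae and C. albicans, cloned between PacI and AscI sites that both remain intact. According to the depositor, a codon-optimized linker on the backbone precedes the fluorescent protein and was added to improve expression. No promoter is annotated upstream of the reading frame, so in the usual C-terminal tagging approach expression would come from the tagged gene's native promoter. The ADH1 terminator follows the coding sequence. Next comes the kanMX marker, which confers G418 resistance in yeast and was subcloned from another plasmid in place of the SpHIS5 marker. SP6 and T7 promoters flank the cassette region, and short lacI, rop and bom fragments are backbone remnants. The depositor notes that this yEGFP carries an M233I point mutation, shared by all variants derived from it, that has no effect on fluorescence.
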