Features (pLannotate 1.2.2; 11 found; start..end, strand, type, name):
      5..721     +  CDS            yeGFP: yeast-enhanced green fluorescent protein codons optimized for translation in S. cerevisiae and C. albicans
    742..929     +  terminator     ADH1 terminator: S. cerevisiae ADH1; transcription terminator for the S. cerevisiae alcohol dehydrogenase 1 (ADH1) gene
   1004..2360    +  gene           kanMX: yeast selectable marker conferring kanamycin resistance (Wach et al., 1994)
   2465..2483    -  promoter       T7 promoter: promoter for bacteriophage T7 RNA polymerase
   2505..2558    -  CDS            lacI (fragment): lac repressor; lacI; The lac repressor binds to the lac operator to inhibit transcription in E. coli. This inhibition can be relieved by adding lactose or isopropyl-β-D-thiogalactopyranoside (IPTG).
   2741..3329    -  rep_origin     ori: high-copy-number ColE1/pMB1/pBR322/pUC origin of replication
   3500..4360    -  CDS            AmpR: β-lactamase; bla; confers resistance to ampicillin, carbenicillin, and related antibiotics
   4361..4465    -  promoter       AmpR promoter: bla
   4560..4595    +  CDS            rop (fragment): Rop protein, which maintains plasmids at low copy number; rop
   4697..4748    +  misc_feature   bom (fragment): basis of mobility region from pBR322
   4811..4829    +  promoter       SP6 promoter: promoter for bacteriophage SP6 RNA polymerase
>Addgene plasmid #8728 | pKT0127 | depositor full sequence | sequence record 6740 | Author sequence
TAACATGTCTAAAGGTGAAGAATTATTCACTGGTGTTGTCCCAATTTTGGTTGAATTAGATGGTGATGTT
AATGGTCACAAATTTTCTGTCTCCGGTGAAGGTGAAGGTGATGCTACTTACGGTAAATTGACCTTAAAAT
TTATTTGTACTACTGGTAAATTGCCAGTTCCATGGCCAACCTTAGTCACTACTTTAACTTATGGTGTTCA
ATGTTTTTCTAGATACCCAGATCATATGAAACAACATGACTTTTTCAAGTCTGCCATGCCAGAAGGTTAT
GTTCAAGAAAGAACTATTTTTTTCAAAGATGACGGTAACTACAAGACCAGAGCTGAAGTCAAGTTTGAAG
GTGATACCTTAGTTAATAGAATCGAATTAAAAGGTATTGATTTTAAAGAAGATGGTAACATTTTAGGTCA
CAAATTGGAATACAACTATAACTCTCACAATGTTTACATCATGGCTGACAAACAAAAGAATGGTATCAAA
GTTAACTTCAAAATTAGACACAACATTGAAGATGGTTCTGTTCAATTAGCTGACCATTATCAACAAAATA
CTCCAATTGGTGATGGTCCAGTCTTGTTACCAGACAACCATTACTTATCCACTCAATCTGCCTTATCCAA
AGATCCAAACGAAAAGAGAGACCACATGGTCTTGTTAGAATTTGTTACTGCTGCTGGTATTACCCATGGT
ATGGATGAATTGTACAAATAAGGCGCGCCACTTCTAAATAAGCGAATTTCTTATGATTTATGATTTTTAT
TATTAAATAAGTTATAAAAAAAATAAGTGTATACAAATTTTAAAGTGACTCTTAGGTTTTAAAACGAAAA
TTCTTATTCTTGAGTAACTCTTTCCTGTAGGTCAGGTTGCTTTCTCAGGTATAGTATGAGGTCGCTCTTA
TTGACCACACCTCTACCGGCAGATCCGCTAGGGATAACAGGGTAATATAGATCTGTTTAGCTTGCCTCGT
CCCCGCCGGGTCACCCGGCCAGCGACATGGAGGCCCAGAATACCCTCCTTGACAGTCTTGACGTGCGCAG
CTCAGGGGCATGATGTGACTGTCGCCCGTACATTTAGCCCATACATCCCCATGTATAATCATTTGCATCC
ATACATTTTGATGGCCGCACGGCGCGAAGCAAAAATTACGGCTCCTCGCTGCAGACCTGCGAGCAGGGAA
ACGCTCCCCTCACAGACGCGTTGAATTGTCCCCACGCCGCGCCCCTGTAGAGAAATATAAAAGGTTAGGA
TTTGCCACTGAGGTTCTTCTTTCATATACTTCCTTTTAAAATCTTGCTAGGATACAGTTCTCACATCACA
TCCGAACATAAACAACCATGGGTAAGGAAAAGACTCACGTTTCGAGGCCGCGATTAAATTCCAACATGGA
TGCTGATTTATATGGGTATAAATGGGCTCGCGATAATGTCGGGCAATCAGGTGCGACAATCTATCGATTG
TATGGGAAGCCCGATGCGCCAGAGTTGTTTCTGAAACATGGCAAAGGTAGCGTTGCCAATGATGTTACAG
ATGAGATGGTCAGACTAAACTGGCTGACGGAATTTATGCCTCTTCCGACCATCAAGCATTTTATCCGTAC
TCCTGATGATGCATGGTTACTCACCACTGCGATCCCCGGCAAAACAGCATTCCAGGTATTAGAAGAATAT
CCTGATTCAGGTGAAAATATTGTTGATGCGCTGGCAGTGTTCCTGCGCCGGTTGCATTCGATTCCTGTTT
GTAATTGTCCTTTTAACAGCGATCGCGTATTTCGTCTCGCTCAGGCGCAATCACGAATGAATAACGGTTT
GGTTGATGCGAGTGATTTTGATGACGAGCGTAATGGCTGGCCTGTTGAACAAGTCTGGAAAGAAATGCAT
AAGCTTTTGCCATTCTCACCGGATTCAGTCGTCACTCATGGTGATTTCTCACTTGATAACCTTATTTTTG
ACGAGGGGAAATTAATAGGTTGTATTGATGTTGGACGAGTCGGAATCGCAGACCGATACCAGGATCTTGC
CATCCTATGGAACTGCCTCGGTGAGTTTTCTCCTTCATTACAGAAACGGCTTTTTCAAAAATATGGTATT
GATAATCCTGATATGAATAAATTGCAGTTTCATTTGATGCTCGATGAGTTTTTCTAATCAGTACTGACAA
TAAAAAGATTCTTGTTTTCAAGAACTTGTCATTTGTATAGTTTTTTTATATTGTAGTTGTTCTATTTTAA
TCAAATGTTAGCGTGATTTATATTTTTTTTCGCCTCGACATCATCTGCCCAGATGCGAAGTTAAGTGCGC
AGAAAGTAATATCATGCGTCAATCGTATGTGAATGCTGGTCGCTATACTGCTGTCGATTCGATACTAACG
CCGCCATCCAGTTTAAACGAGCTCGAATTCATCGATGATATCAGATCCACTAGTGGCCTATGCGGCCGCG
GATCTGCCGGTCTCCCTATAGTGAGTCGTATTAATTTCGATAAGCCAGGTTAACCTGCATTAATGAATCG
GCCAACGCGCGGGGAGAGGCGGTTTGCGTATTGGGCGCTCTTCCGCTTCCTCGCTCACTGACTCGCTGCG
CTCGGTCGTTCGGCTGCGGCGAGCGGTATCAGCTCACTCAAAGGCGGTAATACGGTTATCCACAGAATCA
GGGGATAACGCAGGAAAGAACATGTGAGCAAAAGGCCAGCAAAAGGCCAGGAACCGTAAAAAGGCCGCGT
TGCTGGCGTTTTTCCATAGGCTCCGCCCCCCTGACGAGCATCACAAAAATCGACGCTCAAGTCAGAGGTG
GCGAAACCCGACAGGACTATAAAGATACCAGGCGTTTCCCCCTGGAAGCTCCCTCGTGCGCTCTCCTGTT
CCGACCCTGCCGCTTACCGGATACCTGTCCGCCTTTCTCCCTTCGGGAAGCGTGGCGCTTTCTCAATGCT
CACGCTGTAGGTATCTCAGTTCGGTGTAGGTCGTTCGCTCCAAGCTGGGCTGTGTGCACGAACCCCCCGT
TCAGCCCGACCGCTGCGCCTTATCCGGTAACTATCGTCTTGAGTCCAACCCGGTAAGACACGACTTATCG
CCACTGGCAGCAGCCACTGGTAACAGGATTAGCAGAGCGAGGTATGTAGGCGGTGCTACAGAGTTCTTGA
AGTGGTGGCCTAACTACGGCTACACTAGAAGGACAGTATTTGGTATCTGCGCTCTGCTGAAGCCAGTTAC
CTTCGGAAAAAGAGTTGGTAGCTCTTGATCCGGCAAACAAACCACCGCTGGTAGCGGTGGTTTTTTTGTT
TGCAAGCAGCAGATTACGCGCAGAAAAAAAGGATCTCAAGAAGATCCTTTGATCTTTTCTACGGGGTCTG
ACGCTCAGTGGAACGAAAACTCACGTTAAGGGATTTTGGTCATGAGATTATCAAAAAGGATCTTCACCTA
GATCCTTTTAAATTAAAAATGAAGTTTTAAATCAATCTAAAGTATATATGAGTAAACTTGGTCTGACAGT
TACCAATGCTTAATCAGTGAGGCACCTATCTCAGCGATCTGTCTATTTCGTTCATCCATAGTTGCCTGAC
TCCCCGTCGTGTAGATAACTACGATACGGGAGGGCTTACCATCTGGCCCCAGTGCTGCAATGATACCGCG
AGACCCACGCTCACCGGCTCCAGATTTATCAGCAATAAACCAGCCAGCCGGAAGGGCCGAGCGCAGAAGT
GGTCCTGCAACTTTATCCGCCTCCATCCAGTCTATTAATTGTTGCCGGGAAGCTAGAGTAAGTAGTTCGC
CAGTTAATAGTTTGCGCAACGTTGTTGCCATTGCTACAGGCATCGTGGTGTCACGCTCGTCGTTTGGTAT
GGCTTCATTCAGCTCCGGTTCCCAACGATCAAGGCGAGTTACATGATCCCCCATGTTGTGCAAAAAAGCG
GTTAGCTCCTTCGGTCCTCCGATCGTTGTCAGAAGTAAGTTGGCCGCAGTGTTATCACTCATGGTTATGG
CAGCACTGCATAATTCTCTTACTGTCATGCCATCCGTAAGATGCTTTTCTGTGACTGGTGAGTACTCAAC
CAAGTCATTCTGAGAATAGTGTATGCGGCGACCGAGTTGCTCTTGCCCGGCGTCAATACGGGATAATACC
GCGCCACATAGCAGAACTTTAAAAGTGCTCATCATTGGAAAACGTTCTTCGGGGCGAAAACTCTCAAGGA
TCTTACCGCTGTTGAGATCCAGTTCGATGTAACCCACTCGTGCACCCAACTGATCTTCAGCATCTTTTAC
TTTCACCAGCGTTTCTGGGTGAGCAAAAACAGGAAGGCAAAATGCCGCAAAAAAGGGAATAAGGGCGACA
CGGAAATGTTGAATACTCATACTCTTCCTTTTTCAATATTATTGAAGCATTTATCAGGGTTATTGTCTCA
TGAGCGGATACATATTTGAATGTATTTAGAAAAATAAACAAATAGGGGTTCCGCGCACATTTCCCCGAAA
AGTGCCACCTGACGTCTAAGAAACCATTATTATCATGACATTAACCTATAAAAATAGGCGTATCACGAGG
CCCTTTCGTCTCGCGCGTTTCGGTGATGACGGTGAAAACCTCTGACACATGCAGCTCCCGGAGACGGTCA
CAGCTTGTCTGTAAGCGGATGCCGGGAGCAGACAAGCCCGTCAGGGCGCGTCAGCGGGTGTTGGCGGGTG
TCGGGGCTGGCTTAACTATGCGGCATCAGAGCAGATTGTACTGAGAGTGCACCATATGGACATATTGTCG
TTAGAACGCGGCTACAATTAATACATAACCTTATGTATCATACACATACGATTTAGGTGACACTATAGAA
CGCGGCCGCCAGCTGAAGCTTCGTACGCTGCAGGTCGACGGATCGGTGACGGTGCTGGTTTAAT
