>Addgene plasmid #8728 | pKT0127 | addgene partial sequence | sequence record 17188 | SP6 5'-ATTTAGGTGACACTATAG-3'
CGACGGGATCGGTGACGGTGCTGGTTTAATTAACATGTCTAAAGGTGAAGAATTATTCACTGGTGTTGTC
CCAATTTTGGTTGAATTAGATGGTGATGTTAATGGTCACAAATTTTCTGTCTCCGGTGAAGGTGAAGGTG
ATGCTACTTACGGTAAATTGACCTTAAAATTTATTTGTACTACTGGTAAATTGCCAGTTCCATGGCCAAC
CTTAGTCACTACTTTAACTTATGGTGTTCAATGTTTTTCTAGATACCCAGATCATATGAAACAACATGAC
TTTTTCAAGTCTGCCATGCCAGAAGGTTATGTTCAAGAAAGAACTATTTTTTTCAAAGATGACGGTAACT
ACAAGACCAGAGCTGAAGTCAAGTTTGAAGGTGATACCTTAGTTAATAGAATCGAATTAAAAGGTATTGA
TTTTAAAGAAGATGGTAACATTTTAGGTCACAAATTGGAATACAACTATAACTCTCACAATGTTTACATC
ATGGCTGACAAACAAAAGAATGGTATCAAAGTTAACTTCAAAATTAGACACAACATTGAAGATGGTTCTG
TTCAATTAGCTGACCATTATCAACAAAATACTCCAATTGGTGATGGTCCAGTCTTGTTACCAGACAACCA
TTACTTATCCACTCAATCTGCCTTATCCAAAGATCCAAACGAAAAGAGAGACCACATGGTCTTGTTAGAA
TTTGTTACTGCTGCTGGTATTACCCATGGTATTGATGAATTGTAC
